>Addgene plasmid #54320 | hTRIM65_EGFP_N1 | depositor full sequence | sequence record 84446 | hTRIM65_EGFP_N1 sequence 6281 bps
TAGTTATTAATAGTAATCAATTACGGGGTCATTAGTTCATAGCCCATATATGGAGTTCCGCGTTACATAA
CTTACGGTAAATGGCCCGCCTGGCTGACCGCCCAACGACCCCCGCCCATTGACGTCAATAATGACGTATG
TTCCCATAGTAACGCCAATAGGGACTTTCCATTGACGTCAATGGGTGGAGTATTTACGGTAAACTGCCCA
CTTGGCAGTACATCAAGTGTATCATATGCCAAGTACGCCCCCTATTGACGTCAATGACGGTAAATGGCCC
GCCTGGCATTATGCCCAGTACATGACCTTATGGGACTTTCCTACTTGGCAGTACATCTACGTATTAGTCA
TCGCTATTACCATGGTGATGCGGTTTTGGCAGTACATCAATGGGCGTGGATAGCGGTTTGACTCACGGGG
ATTTCCAAGTCTCCACCCCATTGACGTCAATGGGAGTTTGTTTTGGCACCAAAATCAACGGGACTTTCCA
AAATGTCGTAACAACTCCGCCCCATTGACGCAAATGGGCGGTAGGCGTGTACGGTGGGAGGTCTATATAA
GCAGAGCTGGTTTAGTGAACCGTCAGATCCGCTAGCGCTACCGGACTCAGATCTCGACGCCACCATGGCC
GCGCAGCTGCTGGAGGAGAAGCTGACCTGCGCCATCTGCCTGGGGCTCTACCAGGACCCAGTGACGCTGC
CCTGCGGCCACAACTTCTGCGGGGCCTGCATCCGGGACTGGTGGGACCGCTGCGGAAAGGCGTGCCCCGA
GTGCCGGGAGCCCTTTCCCGACGGCGCCGAGCTGCGCCGCAACGTGGCCCTCAGCGGCGTGCTGGAGGTG
GTGCGCGCCGGGCCCGCCCGGGATCCCGGCCCCGATCCCGGCCCCGGCCCCGACCCTGCCGCGCGCTGCC
CCCGCCACGGGCGGCCGCTGGAGCTCTTCTGCCGGACCGAGGGCCGCTGTGTGTGCAGCGTGTGCACCGT
GCGCGAGTGTCGCCTCCACGAGCGGGCGCTGCTGGATGCCGAGCGCCTCAAGCGCGAGGCCCAGCTGAGA
GCCAGCCTGGAGGTTACCCAGCAGCAGGCCACCCAGGCCGAAGGCCAGCTACTAGAGCTGCGCAAGCAAA
GCAGCCAGATCCAGAACTCGGCCTGCATCTTGGCCTCCTGGGTCTCCGGCAAGTTCAGCAGCCTGCTACA
GGCCCTGGAAATACAGCACACGACAGCACTGAGGAGCATCGAGGTGGCCAAGACGCAGGCGCTGGCACAG
GCTCGAGACGAGGAGCAGCGGCTGCGGGGCCACTTGGAGGCTGTGGCTCGCCATGGCTGCAGGATCCGGG
AGCTCCTGGAGCAGGTGGATGAGCAGACCTTCCTGCAGGAATCGCAGCTCCTCCAGCCCCCAGGGCCTCT
TGGGCCACTGACCCCTCTGCAGTGGGATGAAGACCAACAGCTGGGTGACCTGAAGCAGTTGCTAAGCCGG
CTGTGTGGCCTCCTCTTGGAAGAGGGGAGCCACCCTGGGGCACCAGCCAAGCCTGTGGACTTAGCCCCCG
TGGAGGCCCCAGGTCCCCTGGCACCGGTCCCAAGCACAGTTTGTCCACTGAGGAGGAAACTCTGGCAGAA
TTATCGCAATCTGACCTTTGATCCAGTCAGCGCCAACCGTCACTTCTATCTGTCGCGCCAGGACCAGCAG
GTGAAGCACTGTCGTCAGTCCCGGGGCCCAGGCGGGCCCGGCAGCTTTGAGCTCTGGCAGGTGCAATGTG
CCCAGAGCTTCCAGGCCGGGCACCACTACTGGGAGGTGCGCGCGTCAGACCACTCGGTGACACTGGGCGT
CTCCTACCCGCAACTGCCACGGTGCAGGCTGGGGCCCCACACAGACAACATTGGCCGGGGACCCTGCTCC
TGGGGGCTCTGCGTCCAGGAGGACAGCCTCCAGGCCTGGCACAACGGGGAAGCCCAGCGCCTCCCAGGGG
TGTCAGGGCGGCTCCTGGGCATGGATTTGGACCTGGCCTCAGGCTGCCTCACCTTCTACAGCCTGGAGCC
CCAGACCCAGCCCCTGTACACCTTCCATGCCCTCTTCAACCAGCCCCTCACCCCCGTCTTCTGGCTCCTC
GAGGGTAGGACCCTGACCCTGTGCCATCAGCCAGGGGCTGTGTTCCCTCCGGGGCCCCAGGAAGAGGTGC
TCAGCCGAATTCTGCAGTCGACGGTACCGCGGGCCCGGGATCCACCGGTCGCCACCATGGTGAGCAAGGG
CGAGGAGCTGTTCACCGGGGTGGTGCCCATCCTGGTCGAGCTGGACGGCGACGTAAACGGCCACAAGTTC
AGCGTGTCCGGCGAGGGCGAGGGCGATGCCACCTACGGCAAGCTGACCCTGAAGTTCATCTGCACCACCG
GCAAGCTGCCCGTGCCCTGGCCCACCCTCGTGACCACCCTGACCTACGGCGTGCAGTGCTTCAGCCGCTA
CCCCGACCACATGAAGCAGCACGACTTCTTCAAGTCCGCCATGCCCGAAGGCTACGTCCAGGAGCGCACC
ATCTTCTTCAAGGACGACGGCAACTACAAGACCCGCGCCGAGGTGAAGTTCGAGGGCGACACCCTGGTGA
ACCGCATCGAGCTGAAGGGCATCGACTTCAAGGAGGACGGCAACATCCTGGGGCACAAGCTGGAGTACAA
CTACAACAGCCACAACGTCTATATCATGGCCGACAAGCAGAAGAACGGCATCAAGGTGAACTTCAAGATC
CGCCACAACATCGAGGACGGCAGCGTGCAGCTCGCCGACCACTACCAGCAGAACACCCCCATCGGCGACG
GCCCCGTGCTGCTGCCCGACAACCACTACCTGAGCACCCAGTCCGCCCTGAGCAAAGACCCCAACGAGAA
GCGCGATCACATGGTCCTGCTGGAGTTCGTGACCGCCGCCGGGATCACTCTCGGCATGGACGAGCTGTAC
AAGTAAAGCGGCCGCGACTCTAGATCATAATCAGCCATACCACATTTGTAGAGGTTTTACTTGCTTTAAA
AAACCTCCCACACCTCCCCCTGAACCTGAAACATAAAATGAATGCAATTGTTGTTGTTAACTTGTTTATT
GCAGCTTATAATGGTTACAAATAAAGCAATAGCATCACAAATTTCACAAATAAAGCATTTTTTTCACTGC
ATTCTAGTTGTGGTTTGTCCAAACTCATCAATGTATCTTAAGGCGTAAATTGTAAGCGTTAATATTTTGT
TAAAATTCGCGTTAAATTTTTGTTAAATCAGCTCATTTTTTAACCAATAGGCCGAAATCGGCAAAATCCC
TTATAAATCAAAAGAATAGACCGAGATAGGGT
[37 nt withheld, positions 3323-3359]
AAAGAACGTGGACTCCAACGTCAAAGG
[49 nt withheld, positions 3387-3435]
T
[91 nt withheld, positions 3437-3527]
G
[124 nt withheld, positions 3529-3652]
CAGGTGGCACTTTTCGGGGAAATGTGCGCGGAACCCCTATTTGTTTATTTTTCTAAATACATTCAAATAT
GTATCCGCTCATGAGACAATAACCCTGATAAATGCTTCAATAATATTGAAAAAGGAAGAGTCCTGAGGCG
GAAAGAACCAGCTGTGGAATGTGTGTCAGTTAGGGTGTGGAAAGTCCCCAGGCTCCCCAGCAGGCAGAAG
TATGCAAAGCATGCATCTCAATTAGTCAGCAACCAGGTGTGGAAAGTCCCCAGGCTCCCCAGCAGGCAGA
AGTATGCAAAGCATGCATCTCAATTAGTCAGCAACCATAGTCCCGCCCCTAACTCCGCCCATCCCGCCCC
TAACTCCGCCCAGTTCCGCCCATTCTCCGCCCCATGGCTGACTAATTTTTTTTATTTATGCAGAGGCCGA
GGCCGCCTCGGCCTCTGAGCTATTCCAGAAGTAGTGAGGAGGCTTTTTTGGAGGCCTAGGCTTTTGCAAA
GATCGATCAAGAGACAGGATGAGGATCGTTTCGCATGATTGAACAAGATGGATTGCACGCAGGTTCTCCG
GCCGCTTGGGTGGAGAGGCTATTCGGCTATGACTGGGCACAACAGACAATCGGCTGCTCTGATGCCGCCG
TGTTCCGGCTGTCAGCGCAGGGGCGCCCGGTTCTTTTTGTCAAGACCGACCTGTCCGGTGCCCTGAATGA
ACTGCAAGACGAGGCAGCGCGGCTATCGTGGCTGGCCACGACGGGCGTTCCTTGCGCAGCTGTGCTCGAC
GTTGTCACTGAAGCGGGAAGGGACTGGCTGCTATTGGGCGAAGTGCCGGGGCAGGATCTCCTGTCATCTC
ACCTTGCTCCTGCCGAGAAAGTATCCATCATGGCTGATGCAATGCGGCGGCTGCATACGCTTGATCCGGC
TACCTGCCCATTCGACCACCAAGCGAAACATCGCATCGAGCGAGCACGTACTCGGATGGAAGCCGGTCTT
GTCGATCAGGATGATCTGGACGAAGAGCATCAGGGGCTCGCGCCAGCCGAACTGTTCGCCAGGCTCAAGG
CGAGCATGCCCGACGGCGAGGATCTCGTCGTGACCCATGGCGATGCCTGCTTGCCGAATATCATGGTGGA
AAATGGCCGCTTTTCTGGATTCATCGACTGTGGCCGGCTGGGTGTGGCGGACCGCTATCAGGACATAGCG
TTGGCTACCCGTGATATTGCTGAAGAGCTTGGCGGCGAATGGGCTGACCGCTTCCTCGTGCTTTACGGTA
TCGCCGCTCCCGATTCGCAGCGCATCGCCTTCTATCGCCTTCTTGACGAGTTCTTCTGAGCGGGACTCTG
GGGTTCGAAATGACCGACCAAGCGACGCCCAACCTGCCATCACGAGATTTCGATTCCACCGCCGCCTTCT
ATGAAAGGTTGGGCTTCGGAATCGTTTTCCGGGACGCCGGCTGGATGATCCTCCAGCGCGGGGATCTCAT
GCTGGAGTTCTTCGCCCACCCTAGGGGGAGGCTAACTGAAACACGGAAGGAGACAATACCGGAAGGAACC
CGCGCTATGACGGCAATAAAAAGACAGAATAAAACGCACGGTGTTGGGTCGTTTGTTCATAAACGCGGGG
TTCGGTCCCAGGGCTGGCACTCTGTCGATACCCCACCGAGACCCCATTGGGGCCAATACGCCCGCGTTTC
TTCCTTTTCCCCACCCCACCCCCCAAGTTCGGGTGAAGGCCCAGGGCTCGCAGCCAACGTCGGGGCGGCA
GGCCCTGCCATAGCCTCAGGTTACTCATATATACTTTAGATTGATTTAAAACTTCATTTTTAATTTAAAA
GGATCTAGGTGAAGATCCTTTTTGATAATCTCATGACCAAAATCCCTTAACGTGAGTTTTCGTTCCACTG
AGCGTCAGACCCCGTAGAAAAGATCAAAGGATCTTCTTGAGATCCTTTTTTTCTGCGCGTAATCTGCTGC
TTGCAAACAAAAAAACCACCGCTACCAGCGGTGGTTTGTTTGCCGGATCAAGAGCTACCAACTCTTTTTC
CGAAGGTAACTGGCTTCAGCAGAGCGCAGATACCAAATACTGTCCTTCTAGTGTAGCCGTAGTTAGGCCA
CCACTTCAAGAACTCTGTAGCACCGCCTACATACCTCGCTCTGCTAATCCTGTTACCAGTGGCTGCTGCC
AGTGGCGATAAGTCGTGTCTTACCGGGTTGGACTCAAGACGATAGTTACCGGATAAGGCGCAGCGGTCGG
GCTGAACGGGGGGTTCGTGCACACAGCCCAGCTTGGAGCGAACGACCTACACCGAACTGAGATACCTACA
GCGTGAGCTATGAGAAAGCGCCACGCTTCCCGAAGGGAGAAAGGCGGACAGGTATCCGGTAAGCGGCAGG
GTCGGAACAGGAGAGCGCACGAGGGAGCTTCCAGGGGGAAACGCCTGGTATCTTTATAGTCCTGTCGGGT
TTCGCCACCTCTGACTTGAGCGTCGATTTTTGTGATGCTCGTCAGGGGGGCGGAGCCTATGGAAAAACGC
CAGCAACGCGGCCTTTTTACGGTTCCTGGCCTTTTGCTGGCCTTTTGCTCACATGTTCTTTCCTGCGTTA
TCCCCTGATTCTGTGGATAACCGTATTACCGCCATGCAT
Features (pLannotate 1.2.2; 16 found; start..end, strand, type, name):
     61..364     +  enhancer       CMV enhancer: human cytomegalovirus immediate early enhancer
    365..568     +  promoter       CMV promoter: human cytomegalovirus (CMV) immediate early promoter
    591..617     +  misc_feature   MCS (fragment): multiple cloning site
    625..2175    +  CDS            TRIM65: TRI65_HUMAN - Experimental evidence at protein level: Swiss-Prot protein existence level 1. From Homo sapiens (Human).
   2176..2213    +  misc_feature   MCS (fragment): multiple cloning site
   2227..2946    +  CDS            EGFP: the original enhanced GFP (Yang et al., 1996) mammalian codon-optimized
   2963..3046    +  CDS            large T antigen (fragment): large T antigen from SV40 (simian virus 40)
   3069..3190    +  polyA_signal   SV40 poly(A) signal: SV40 polyadenylation signal
   3224..3652    -  rep_origin     f1 ori (sequence partly withheld): f1 bacteriophage origin of replication; arrow indicates direction of (+) strand synthesis
   3679..3783    +  promoter       AmpR promoter: bla
   3785..4142    +  promoter       SV40 promoter: SV40 enhancer and early promoter
   4177..4971    +  CDS            NeoR/KanR: aminoglycoside phosphotransferase from Tn5; aph(3')-II (or nptII); confers resistance to neomycin, kanamycin, and G418 (Geneticin®)
   4992..5144    +  CDS            ble (fragment): BLE_KLEPN - Experimental evidence at protein level: Swiss-Prot protein existence level 1. Binding protein with a strong affinity to the bleomycin family of antibiotics. Binds to CL990; an antimitotic-antibiotic compound. From Klebsiella pneumoniae.
   5203..5250    +  polyA_signal   HSV TK poly(A) signal: herpes simplex virus thymidine kinase polyadenylation signal (Cole and Stacy, 1985)
   5341..5357    -  polyA_signal   bGH poly(A) signal (fragment): bovine growth hormone polyadenylation signal
   5579..6167    +  rep_origin     ori: high-copy-number ColE1/pMB1/pBR322/pUC origin of replication
