[The description below was written by a language model from this plasmid's Addgene catalogue record and pLannotate feature annotations shown in this document.]
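Description:
hTRIM65_EGFP_N1 is a 6,281 bp mammalian expression plasmid built on the Clontech pEGFP-N1 backbone, designed to produce human TRIM65 (tripartite motif containing 65) fused at its C terminus to EGFP. The 1,551 bp TRIM65 coding sequence, cloned from cDNA of the T98 glioblastoma cell line and reported as identical to a reference GenBank coding sequence, was inserted between the XhoI and EcoRI sites of the multiple cloning site. The 5′ junction was made by XhoI/SalI ligation, which destroyed the XhoI site, and a Kozak initiation context was placed ahead of the start codon. The stop codon was removed and a single extra nucleotide added before the retained EcoRI site, so that translation continues in frame through a short stretch of residual polylinker into EGFP. Expression is driven by the human cytomegalovirus immediate early enhancer and promoter, and the transcript is terminated by the SV40 polyadenylation signal.

The plasmid is propagated in E. coli at high copy from a ColE1/pUC-type origin, and an f1 origin is also present. A single Tn5 aminoglycoside phosphotransferase (NeoR/KanR) gene serves both hosts. A bacterial bla promoter drives it for kanamycin selection, while the adjacent SV40 enhancer/early promoter, paired with the HSV TK polyadenylation signal, drives it in mammalian cells for G418 selection of stable transfectants. The short large T antigen, ble and bGH poly(A) fragments in the feature table are partial matches rather than functional elements. The construct suits transient or stable expression of fluorescent TRIM65, allowing the protein to be visualised and tracked in cells. It was deposited with a study of TRIM65 regulating microRNA activity through ubiquitination of TNRC6.
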