Addgene plasmid #54320: hTRIM65_EGFP_N1
Purpose: Mammalian expression vector for human TRIM65 fusion protein with c-terminal EGFP.
Depositing lab: Martin Dorf. Publication: TRIM65 regulates microRNA activity by ubiquitination of TNRC6. Li S, Wang L, Fu B, Berman MA, Diallo A, Dorf ME. Proc Natl Acad Sci U S A. 2014 May 13;111(19):6970-5. doi: 10.1073/pnas.1322545111. Epub 2014 Apr 28. PubMed 24778252.
Backbone
  Vector backbone: pEGFP-N1
  Backbone manufacturer: Clontech
  Backbone size w/o insert (bp): 4723
  Total vector size (bp): 6281
  Modifications to backbone: human TRIM65 in inserted into pEGFP-N1 with 5': XhoI/SalI insertion + kozak initiation sequence, and 3': EcoRI insertion. The stop codon is removed, and one addidional C nucleotide is added before the EcoRI site to maintain the reading frame. The construct contains : (partial XhoI site) CTCGACGCCACC-human TRIM65 CDS(1551bp, no stop)-C-(GAATTC EcoRI site)-44bp-EGFP.
  Vector type: Mammalian Expression
  Selectable markers: Neomycin (select with G418)
Growth in bacteria
  Bacterial resistance: Kanamycin, 50 μg/mL
  Growth temperature: 37°C
  Growth strain: DH5alpha
  Copy number: High Copy
Gene/Insert
  Gene/Insert name: TRIM65 (alt name: tripartite motif containing 65)
  Species: H. sapiens (human)
  Insert size (bp): 1558
  GenBank ID: BC021259.2 (has same CDS sequence)
  Entrez Gene: TRIM65 (a.k.a. 4732463G12Rik)
  Promoter: CMV
  Tag / fusion protein: EGFP (C terminal on backbone)
  Cloning method: Restriction Enzyme; 5′ cloning site XhoI (destroyed during cloning); 3′ cloning site EcoRI (not destroyed)
  Sequencing primers: 5′ CMV forward (cgtgtacggtgggaggtct); 3′ EGFP reverse (tccagctcgaccaggatg)
Terms and licenses: Academic/Nonprofit Terms; Industry Terms: Not Available to Industry
Depositor comments: Human TRIM65 cDNA was cloned from the T98 glioblastoma cell line (ATCC). The CDS (coding sequence) is identical to Genbank BC021259.2.
How to cite: hTRIM65_EGFP_N1 was a gift from Martin Dorf (Addgene plasmid # 54320 ; http://n2t.net/addgene:54320 ; RRID:Addgene_54320)
