>Addgene plasmid #54320 | hTRIM65_EGFP_N1 | addgene partial sequence | sequence record 90847 | CMV-F 5'-CGCAAATGGGCGGTAGGCGTG-3'
ATGGCCGCGCAGCTGCTGGAGGAGAAGCTGACCTGCGCCATCTGCCTGGGGCTCTACCAGGACCCAGTGA
CGCTGCCCTGCGGCCACAACTTCTGCGGGGCCTGCATCCGGGACTGGTGGGACCGCTGCGGAAAGGCGTG
CCCCGAGTGCCGGGAGCCCTTTCCCGACGGCGCCGAGCTGCGCCGCAACGTGGCCCTCAGCGGCGTGCTG
GAGGTGGTGCGCGCCGGGCCCGCCCGGGATCCCGGCCCCGATCCCGGCCCCGGCCCCGACCCTGCCGCGC
GCTGCCCCCGCCACGGGCGGCCGCTGGAGCTCTTCTGCCGGACCGAGGGCCGCTGTGTGTGCAGCGTGTG
CACCGTGCGCGAGTGTCGCCTCCACGAGCGGGCGCTGCTGGATG
