>Addgene plasmid #54320 | hTRIM65_EGFP_N1 | addgene partial sequence | sequence record 90848 | EGFP-N 5'-CGTCGCCGTCCAGCTCGACCAG-3'
GCCCTTGCTCACCATGGTGGCGACCGGTGGATCCCGGGCCCGCGGTACCGTTCGACTGCAGAATTCGGCT
GAGCACCTCTTCCTGGGGCCCCGGAGGGAACACAGCCCCTGGCTGATGGCACAGGGTCAGGGTCCTACCC
TCGAGGAGCCAGAAGACGGGGGTGAGGGGCTGGTTGAAGAGGGCATGGAAGGTGTACAGGGGCTGGGTCT
GGGGCTCCAGGCTGTAGAAGGTGAGGCAGCCTGAGGCCAGGTCCAAATCCATGCCCAGGAGCCGCCCTGA
CACCCCTGGGAGGCGCTGGGCTTCCCCGTTGTGCCAGGCCTGGAGGCTGTCCTCCTGGACGCAGAGCCCC
CAGGAGCAGGGTCCCCGGCCAATGTTGTCTGTGTGGGGCCCCAGCCTGCACCGTGGCAGTTGCGGGTAGG
AGACGCCCAGTGTCACCGAGTGGTCTGACGCGCGCACCTCCCAGTAGTGGTGCCCGGCCTGGAAGCTCTG
GGCACATTGCACCTGCCAGAGCTCAAAGCTGCCGGGCCCGCCTGGGCCCCGGGACTGACGACAGTGCTTC
ACCTGCTGGTCCTGGCGCGACAGATAGAAGTGACGGTTGGCGCTGACTGGATCAAAGGTCAGATTGCGAT
AATTCTGCCAGAGTTTCCTCCTCAGTGGACAAACTGTGCTTGGGACCGGTGCCAGGGGACCTGGGGCCTC
CACGGGGGCTAAGTCCACAGGCTTGGCTGGTGCCCCAGGGTGGCTCCCCTCTTCCAAGAGGAGGCCACAC
AGCCGGCTTAGCAACTGCTTCAGGTCACCCAGCTGTTGGTCTTCATC
